>Addgene plasmid #194624 | pVY-9 GFP(+6)-tag3 | addgene full sequence | sequence record 382956 | Addgene NGS Result
CGTATTACCGCCTTTGAGTGAGCTGATACCGCTCGCCGCAGCCGAACGACCGAGCGCAGCGAGTCAGTGA
GCGAGGAAGCGGAAGAGCGCCTGATGCGGTATTTTCTCCTTACGCATCTGTGCGGTATTTCACACCGCAA
TGGTGCACTCTCAGTACAATCTGCTCTGATGCCGCATAGTTAAGCCAGTATACACTCCGCTATCGCTACG
TGACTGGGTCATGGCTGCGCCCCGACACCCGCCAACACCCGCTGACGCGCCCTGACGGGCTTGTCTGCTC
CCGGCATCCGCTTACAGACAAGCTGTGACCGTCTCCGGGAGCTGCATGTGTCAGAGGTTTTCACCGTCAT
CACCGAAACGCGCGAGGCAGCTGCGGTAAAGCTCATCAGCGTGGTCGTGAAGCGATTCACAGATGTCTGC
CTGTTCATCCGCGTCCAGCTCGTTGAGTTTCTCCAGAAGCGTTAATGTCTGGCTTCTGATAAAGCGGGCC
ATGTTAAGGGCGGTTTTTTCCTGTTTGGTCACTGATGCCTCCGTGTAAGGGGGATTTCTGTTCATGGGGG
TAATGATACCGATGAAACGAGAGAGGATGCTCACGATACGGGTTACTGATGATGAACATGCCCGGTTACT
GGAACGTTGTGAGGGTAAACAACTGGCGGTATGGATGCGGCGGGACCAGAGAAAAATCACTCAGGGTCAA
TGCCAGCGCTTCGTTAATACAGATGTAGGTGTTCCACAGGGTAGCCAGCAGCATCCTGCGATGCAGATCC
GGAACATAATGGTGCAGGGCGCTGACTTCCGCGTTTCCAGACTTTACGAAACACGGAAACCGAAGACCAT
TCATGTTGTTGCTCAGGTCGCAGACGTTTTGCAGCAGCAGTCGCTTCACGTTCGCTCGCGTATCGGTGAT
TCATTCTGCTAACCAGTAAGGCAACCCCGCCAGCCTAGCCGGGTCCTCAACGACAGGAGCACGATCATGC
TAGTCATGCCCCGCGCCCACCGGAAGGAGCTGACTGGGTTGAAGGCTCTCAAGGGCATCGGTCGAGATCC
CGGTGCCTAATGAGTGAGCTAACTTACATTAATTGCGTTGCGCTCACTGCCCGCTTTCCAGTCGGGAAAC
CTGTCGTGCCAGCTGCATTAATGAATCGGCCAACGCGCGGGGAGAGGCGGTTTGCGTATTGGGCGCCAGG
GTGGTTTTTCTTTTCACCAGTGAGACGGGCAACAGCTGATTGCCCTTCACCGCCTGGCCCTGAGAGAGTT
GCAGCAAGCGGTCCACGCTGGTTTGCCCCAGCAGGCGAAAATCCTGTTTGATGGTGGTTAACGGCGGGAT
ATAACATGAGCTGTCTTCGGTATCGTCGTATCCCACTACCGAGATGTCCGCACCAACGCGCAGCCCGGAC
TCGGTAATGGCGCGCATTGCGCCCAGCGCCATCTGATCGTTGGCAACCAGCATCGCAGTGGGAACGATGC
CCTCATTCAGCATTTGCATGGTTTGTTGAAAACCGGACATGGCACTCCAGTCGCCTTCCCGTTCCGCTAT
CGGCTGAATTTGATTGCGAGTGAGATATTTATGCCAGCCAGCCAGACGCAGACGCGCCGAGACAGAACTT
AATGGGCCCGCTAACAGCGCGATTTGCTGGTGACCCAATGCGACCAGATGCTCCACGCCCAGTCGCGTAC
CGTCTTCATGGGAGAAAATAATACTGTTGATGGGTGTCTGGTCAGAGACATCAAGAAATAACGCCGGAAC
ATTAGTGCAGGCAGCTTCCACAGCAATGGCATCCTGGTCATCCAGCGGATAGTTAATGATCAGCCCACTG
ACGCGTTGCGCGAGAAGATTGTGCACCGCCGCTTTACAGGCTTCGACGCCGCTTCGTTCTACCATCGACA
CCACCACGCTGGCACCCAGTTGATCGGCGCGAGATTTAATCGCCGCGACAATTTGCGACGGCGCGTGCAG
GGCCAGACTGGAGGTGGCAACGCCAATCAGCAACGACTGTTTGCCCGCCAGTTGTTGTGCCACGCGGTTG
GGAATGTAATTCAGCTCCGCCATCGCCGCTTCCACTTTTTCCCGCGTTTTCGCAGAAACGTGGCTGGCCT
GGTTCACCACGCGGGAAACGGTCTGATAAGAGACACCGGCATACTCTGCGACATCGTATAACGTTACTGG
TTTCACATTCACCACCCTGAATTGACTCTCTTCCGGGCGCTATCATGCCATACCGCGAAAGGTTTTGCGC
CATTCGATGGTGTCCGGGATCTCGACGCTCTCCCTTATGCGACTCCTGCATTAGGAAGCAGCCCAGTAGT
AGGTTGAGGCCGTTGAGCACCGCCGCCGCAAGGAATGGTGCATGCAAGGAGATGGCGCCCAACAGTCCCC
CGGCCACGGGGCCTGCCACCATACCCACGCCGAAACAAGCGCTCATGAGCCCGAAGTGGCGAGCCCGATC
TTCCCCATCGGTGATGTCGGCGATATAGGCGCCAGCAACCGCACCTGTGGCGCCGGTGATGCCGGCCACG
ATGCGTCCGGCGTAGAGGATCGAGATCGATCTCGATCCCGCGAAATTAATACGACTCACTATAGGGGAAT
TGTGAGCGGATAACAATTCCCCTCTAGAAATAATTTTGTTTAACTTTAAGAAGGAGATATACCATGGGTC
ATCACCACCACCATCACGGTGGCGCTAGCAAAGGTGAACGTCTGTTTACTGGTGTAGTACCGATCTTAGT
GGAATTAGACGGCGACGTGAACGGTCATAAATTTAGCGTGCGCGGCGAGGGCGAAGGTGACGCTACCAAT
GGTAAATTGACCCTGAAGTTTATTTGCACAACAGGCAAATTACCCGTTCCGTGGCCCACCTTAGTGACCA
CCCTGACCTATGGCGTTCAGTGCTTCAGTCGTTACCCTAAACATATGAAACAACACGATTTTTTCAAATC
AGCCATGCCTGAAGGATATGTTCAAGAGCGTACAATCAGCTTCAAGAAGGATGGCACCTATAAAACGCGT
GCGGAAGTGAAATTTGAAGGCCGCACATTAGTAAATCGTATCGAACTGAAAGGTCGTGACTTCAAAGAAG
ACGGCAACATTTTAGGCCATAAACTGGAATATAACTTTAATTCTCATAACGTGTATATTACGGCCGATAA
ACAGAAGAATGGTATCAAGGCAAATTTCAAAATTCGCCATAACGTGGAGGACGGCAGCGTTCAATTAGCG
GATCATTATCAACAAAACACGCCGATTGGTGATGGGCCTGTACTGTTACCTCGCAACCACTACCTGAGCA
CCCAATCTGCCCTGAGCAAAGATCCGAAAGAAAAACGCGATCACATGGTTCTGTTAGAATTCGTGACCGC
TGCAGGCATTACGCACGGAATGGACGAACGCTACAAGGGAGGAAGCAAGAAACGCAAGAAGCGTGGCGGT
AGCAAAAAGCGTAAGAAGCGTGGAGGTTCAAAGAAACGTAAAAAGCGATAATAACTCGAGTCTGGTAAAG
AAACCGCTGCTGCGAAATTTGAACGCCAGCACATGGACTCGTCTACTAGCGCAGCTTAATTAACCTAGGC
TGCTGCCACCGCTGAGCAATAACTAGCATAACCCCTTGGGGCCTCTAAACGGGTCTTGAGGGGTTTTTTG
CTGAAAGGAGGAACTATATCCGGATTGGCGAATGGG
[124 nt withheld, positions 3677-3800]
C
[91 nt withheld, positions 3802-3892]
A
[49 nt withheld, positions 3894-3942]
CCTTTGACGTTGGAGTCCACGTTCTTT
[37 nt withheld, positions 3970-4006]
ACCCTATCTCGGTCTATTCTTTTGATTTATAAGGGATTTTGCCGATTTCGGCCTATTGGTTAAAAAATGA
GCTGATTTAACAAAAATTTAACGCGAATTTTAACAAAATATTAACGTTTACAATTTCTGGCGGCACGATG
GCATGAGATTATCAAAAAGGATCTTCACCTAGATCCTTTTAAATTAAAAATGAAGTTTTAAATCAATCTA
AAGTATATATGAGTAAACTTGGTCTGACAGTTACCAATGCTTAATCAGTGAGGCACCTATCTCAGCGATC
TGTCTATTTCGTTCATCCATAGTTGCCTGACTCCCCGTCGTGTAGATAACTACGATACGGGAGGGCTTAC
CATCTGGCCCCAGTGCTGCAATGATACCGCGAGACCCACGCTCACCGGCTCCAGATTTATCAGCAATAAA
CCAGCCAGCCGGAAGGGCCGAGCGCAGAAGTGGTCCTGCAACTTTATCCGCCTCCATCCAGTCTATTAAT
TGTTGCCGGGAAGCTAGAGTAAGTAGTTCGCCAGTTAATAGTTTGCGCAACGTTGTTGCCATTGCTACAG
GCATCGTGGTGTCACGCTCGTCGTTTGGTATGGCTTCATTCAGCTCCGGTTCCCAACGATCAAGGCGAGT
TACATGATCCCCCATGTTGTGCAAAAAAGCGGTTAGCTCCTTCGGTCCTCCGATCGTTGTCAGAAGTAAG
TTGGCCGCAGTGTTATCACTCATGGTTATGGCAGCACTGCATAATTCTCTTACTGTCATGCCATCCGTAA
GATGCTTTTCTGTGACTGGTGAGTACTCAACCAAGTCATTCTGAGAATAGTGTATGCGGCGACCGAGTTG
CTCTTGCCCGGCGTCAATACGGGATAATACCGCGCCACATAGCAGAACTTTAAAAGTGCTCATCATTGGA
AAACGTTCTTCGGGGCGAAAACTCTCAAGGATCTTACCGCTGTTGAGATCCAGTTCGATGTAACCCACTC
GTGCACCCAACTGATCTTCAGCATCTTTTACTTTCACCAGCGTTTCTGGGTGAGCAAAAACAGGAAGGCA
AAATGCCGCAAAAAAGGGAATAAGGGCGACACGGAAATGTTGAATACTCATACTCTTCCTTTTTCAATCA
TGATTGAAGCATTTATCAGGGTTATTGTCTCATGAGCGGATACATATTTGAATGTATTTAGAAAAATAAA
CAAATAGGTCATGACCAAAATCCCTTAACGTGAGTTTTCGTTCCACTGAGCGTCAGACCCCGTAGAAAAG
ATCAAAGGATCTTCTTGAGATCCTTTTTTTCTGCGCGTAATCTGCTGCTTGCAAACAAAAAAACCACCGC
TACCAGCGGTGGTTTGTTTGCCGGATCAAGAGCTACCAACTCTTTTTCCGAAGGTAACTGGCTTCAGCAG
AGCGCAGATACCAAATACTGTCCTTCTAGTGTAGCCGTAGTTAGGCCACCACTTCAAGAACTCTGTAGCA
CCGCCTACATACCTCGCTCTGCTAATCCTGTTACCAGTGGCTGCTGCCAGTGGCGATAAGTCGTGTCTTA
CCGGGTTGGACTCAAGACGATAGTTACCGGATAAGGCGCAGCGGTCGGGCTGAACGGGGGGTTCGTGCAC
ACAGCCCAGCTTGGAGCGAACGACCTACACCGAACTGAGATACCTACAGCGTGAGCTATGAGAAAGCGCC
ACGCTTCCCGAAGGGAGAAAGGCGGACAGGTATCCGGTAAGCGGCAGGGTCGGAACAGGAGAGCGCACGA
GGGAGCTTCCAGGGGGAAACGCCTGGTATCTTTATAGTCCTGTCGGGTTTCGCCACCTCTGACTTGAGCG
TCGATTTTTGTGATGCTCGTCAGGGGGGCGGAGCCTATGGAAAAACGCCAGCAACGCGGCCTTTTTACGG
TTCCTGGCCTTTTGCTGGCCTTTTGCTCACATGTTCTTTCCTGCGTTATCCCCTGATTCTGTGGATAAC
Features (pLannotate 1.2.2; 20 found; start..end, strand, type, name):
      1..85      +  rep_origin     RSF ori (fragment): Plasmids containing the RSF 1030 origin of replication can be propagated in E. coli cells that contain additional plasmids with compatible origins.
     90..229     -  misc_feature   bom: basis of mobility region from pBR322
    331..522     -  CDS            rop: Rop protein, which maintains plasmids at low copy number; rop
    539..919     +  CDS            YPB1_ECOLX: Protein predicted: Swiss-Prot protein existence level 4. From Escherichia coli.
    981..1045    -  CDS            TcR (fragment): tetracycline efflux protein; tet; confers resistance to tetracycline
   1060..1081    -  protein_bind   CAP binding site: CAP binding activates transcription in the presence of cAMP. E. coli catabolite activator protein
   1094..2176    -  CDS            lacI: lac repressor; lacI; The lac repressor binds to the lac operator to inhibit transcription in E. coli. This inhibition can be relieved by adding lactose or isopropyl-β-D-thiogalactopyranoside (IPTG).
   2177..2254    -  promoter       lacI promoter: lacI
   2262..2541    -  CDS            TcR (fragment): tetracycline efflux protein; tet; confers resistance to tetracycline
   2567..2585    +  promoter       T7 promoter: promoter for bacteriophage T7 RNA polymerase
   2586..2610    +  protein_bind   lac operator: The lac repressor binds to the lac operator to inhibit transcription in E. coli. This inhibition can be relieved by adding lactose or isopropyl-β-D-thiogalactopyranoside (IPTG). lac repressor encoded by lacI
   2625..2647    +  RBS            RBS: efficient ribosome binding site from bacteriophage T7 gene 10 (Olins and Rangwala, 1989)
   2687..3397    +  CDS            Superfolder GFP: Superfolder GFP is a basic (constitutively fluorescent) green fluorescent protein published in 2005, derived from Aequorea victoria. It is reported to be a very rapidly-maturing weak dimer.
   3497..3538    +  CDS            S-Tag (fragment): affinity and epitope tag derived from pancreatic ribonuclease A
   3568..3585    +  CDS            SET1 (fragment): solubility-enhancement tag derived from T7 phage gene 10B
   3593..3640    +  terminator     T7 terminator: transcription terminator for bacteriophage T7 RNA polymerase
   3677..4132    +  rep_origin     f1 ori (sequence partly withheld): f1 bacteriophage origin of replication; arrow indicates direction of (+) strand synthesis
   4247..5107    -  CDS            AmpR: β-lactamase; bla; confers resistance to ampicillin, carbenicillin, and related antibiotics
   5108..5200    -  promoter       AmpR promoter: bla
   5281..5869    +  rep_origin     ori: high-copy-number ColE1/pMB1/pBR322/pUC origin of replication
