[The description below was written by a language model from this plasmid's Addgene catalogue record and pLannotate feature annotations shown in this document.]
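Description:
pVY-9 GFP(+6)-tag3 is a bacterial expression plasmid of about 6 kb built on the pETDuet backbone and designed for T7-driven protein production in E. coli. It carries a ColE1/pMB1-type origin together with the pBR322-derived bom region and rop gene, an f1 phage origin, and a β-lactamase gene with its own promoter for ampicillin selection. The catalogue lists it as high copy. The annotation also picks up short remnants of a tetracycline resistance gene and an RSF origin fragment, which appear to be backbone-derived partial matches rather than functional elements.

The payload sits between NcoI and XhoI sites downstream of a T7 promoter, lac operator and T7 gene 10 ribosome binding site, and is followed by a T7 terminator. A plasmid-borne lacI gene supplies the repressor, so expression depends on a host that provides T7 RNA polymerase and can be induced with IPTG. The insert encodes a GFP variant, annotated as matching superfolder GFP and named GFP(+6), which presumably refers to its net charge. It is fused at the N terminus to a short histidine-containing leader and at the C terminus to three tandem repeats of a glycine-serine linker followed by a lysine/arginine-rich cationic peptide. S-Tag and SET1 fragments annotated after the insert are vector sequence near the terminator, and the record does not indicate that they are part of the expressed protein.

According to the stated purpose, the plasmid belongs to a set of fluorescent proteins carrying cationic peptide tags that promote biomolecular condensate formation in E. coli. The GFP fluorescence allows intracellular phase separation to be visualised.
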