Addgene plasmid #194624: pVY-9 GFP(+6)-tag3
Purpose: fluorescent proteins with cationic peptide tags to promote biomolecular condensate formation in E. coli
Depositing lab: Allie Obermeyer. Depositing organization: Columbia University. Publication: Intracellular phase separation of globular proteins facilitated by short cationic peptides. Yeong V, Wang JW, Horn JM, Obermeyer AC. Nat Commun. 2022 Dec 22;13(1):7882. doi: 10.1038/s41467-022-35529-2. PubMed 36550144.
Backbone
  Vector backbone: pETDuet
  Total vector size (bp): 5968
  Vector type: Bacterial Expression
Growth in bacteria
  Bacterial resistance: Ampicillin, 100 μg/mL
  Growth temperature: 37°C
  Growth strain: DH5alpha
  Copy number: High Copy
Gene/Insert
  Gene/Insert name: GFP(+6)-(GGSKKRKKR)3 (alt name: GFP(+6)-tag3)
  Promoter: T7
  Tag / fusion protein: GGSKKRKKRGGSKKRKKRGGSKKRKKR (C terminal on insert); MGHHHHHGGA (N terminal on insert)
  Cloning method: Restriction Enzyme; 5′ cloning site NcoI (not destroyed); 3′ cloning site XhoI (not destroyed)
  Sequencing primers: 5′ T7; 3′ T7-term
Terms and licenses: Academic/Nonprofit Terms; Industry Terms: Not Available to Industry
Depositor comments: Please visit https://www.biorxiv.org/content/10.1101/2021.07.08.450573v1 for bioRxiv preprint.
How to cite: pVY-9 GFP(+6)-tag3 was a gift from Allie Obermeyer (Addgene plasmid # 194624 ; http://n2t.net/addgene:194624 ; RRID:Addgene_194624)
